Addgene plasmid #245773: pSJC317
Purpose: Allows for rac-2::mGFP entry into Gateway Vectors
Depositing lab: Salvatore Cherra. Depositing organization: University of Kentucky. Publication: A PDZ-RapGEF promotes synaptic development in C. elegans through a Rap/Rac signaling pathway. Lamb R, Scales M, Watkins J, Werner M, Cherra SJ. Development. 2025 Aug 1:dev.204678. doi: 10.1242/dev.204678. PubMed 40748210.
Backbone
  Vector backbone: pCR8/GW/TOPO
  Vector type: Unspecified
Growth in bacteria
  Bacterial resistance: Spectinomycin, 50 μg/mL
  Growth temperature: 37°C
  Growth strain: DH5alpha
  Copy number: High Copy
Gene/Insert
  Gene/Insert name: rac-2::mGFP
  Species: C. elegans (nematode)
  Tag / fusion protein: mGFP (C terminal on insert)
  Cloning method: Gibson Cloning
Terms and licenses: Academic/Nonprofit Terms; Industry Terms: Not Available to Industry
How to cite: pSJC317 was a gift from Salvatore Cherra (Addgene plasmid # 245773 ; http://n2t.net/addgene:245773 ; RRID:Addgene_245773)
