[The description below was written by a language model from this plasmid's Addgene catalogue record and pLannotate feature annotations shown in this document.]
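Description:
pSJC317 is a Gateway entry clone built on the pCR8/GW/TOPO backbone, carrying a C. elegans rac-2 coding sequence fused at its C terminus to monomeric GFP. The 4,191 nt plasmid is maintained in E. coli through a high-copy ColE1/pUC-type origin and selected with spectinomycin via the aadA (SmR) aminoglycoside adenylyltransferase gene. Short annotated fragments of lacI, lacZα, a gentamicin resistance gene and an integron Pc promoter are backbone remnants rather than functional parts. The rrnB T1 and T2 terminators upstream of the cloning region insulate the insert from read-through transcription in bacteria.

The payload sits between attL1 and attL2, the recombination sites used in the Gateway LR reaction, so the fusion can be transferred directionally into any attR-containing destination vector. It consists of a Rac GTPase open reading frame of about 580 nt, followed after a short linker by mEGFP, the enhanced GFP variant carrying the monomerizing A206K mutation. The automated annotation labels the GTPase as ced-10 (rac-1), whereas the catalogue entry names it rac-2. This probably reflects the similarity of these C. elegans Rac paralogues, but the record alone cannot confirm that. The insert was assembled by Gibson cloning.

No promoter suited to expression in the worm is present. The only annotated promoter near the insert is a T7 promoter lying outside attL2 and pointing back toward the cassette, a standard backbone feature. The plasmid is therefore an intermediate, with expression elements to be supplied by the chosen destination vector. The associated study concerns Rap/Rac signaling in C. elegans synaptic development, which suggests use in generating tagged Rac expression constructs for localization or functional work.
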