Features (pLannotate 1.2.2; 13 found; start..end, strand, type, name):
    121..213     +  CDS            lacI (fragment): lac repressor; lacI; The lac repressor binds to the lac operator to inhibit transcription in E. coli. This inhibition can be relieved by adding lactose or isopropyl-β-D-thiogalactopyranoside (IPTG).
    268..295     -  terminator     rrnB T2 terminator: transcription terminator T2 from the E. coli rrnB gene
    427..470     +  terminator     rrnB T1 terminator: Escherichia coli rrnB; transcription terminator T1 from the E. coli rrnB gene
    517..553     -  CDS            lacZα (fragment): LacZα fragment of β-galactosidase; lacZ fragment
    569..668     +  protein_bind   attL1: mutant version of attL; recombination site for the Gateway® LR reaction LR Clonase™
    703..1281    +  CDS            ced-10: RAC1_CAEEL - Also known as rac-1 From Caenorhabditis elegans.
   1321..2039    +  CDS            mEGFP (fragment): enhanced GFP with monomerizing A206K mutation (Zacharias et al., 2002) mammalian codon-optimized
   2070..2169    -  protein_bind   attL2: mutant version of attL; recombination site for the Gateway® LR reaction LR Clonase™
   2187..2205    -  promoter       T7 promoter: promoter for bacteriophage T7 RNA polymerase
   2395..2418    +  promoter       Pc promoter (fragment): intI1 (promoter lies within the coding sequence); class 1 integron promoter
   2594..2650    +  CDS            GmR (fragment): gentamycin acetyltransferase; aacC1; confers resistance to gentamycin
   2657..3448    +  CDS            SmR: aminoglycoside adenylyltransferase (Murphy, 1985); aadA; confers resistance to spectinomycin and streptomycin
   3541..4129    +  rep_origin     ori: high-copy-number ColE1/pMB1/pBR322/pUC origin of replication
>Addgene plasmid #245773 | pSJC317 | addgene full sequence | sequence record 486810 | Addgene NGS Result
CTTTCCTGCGTTATCCCCTGATTCTGTGGATAACCGTATTACCGCCTTTGAGTGAGCTGATACCGCTCGC
CGCAGCCGAACGACCGAGCGCAGCGAGTCAGTGAGCGAGGAAGCGGAAGAGCGCCCAATACGCAAACCGC
CTCTCCCCGCGCGTTGGCCGATTCATTAATGCAGCTGGCACGACAGGTTTCCCGACTGGAAAGCGGGCAG
TGAGCGCAACGCAATTAATACGCGTACCGCTAGCCAGGAAGAGTTTGTAGAAACGCAAAAAGGCCATCCG
TCAGGATGGCCTTCTGCTTAGTTTGATGCCTGGCAGTTTATGGCGGGCGTCCTGCCCGCCACCCTCCGGG
CCGTTGCTTCACAACGTTCAAATCCGCTCCCGGCGGATTTGTCCTACTCAGGAGAGCGTTCACCGACAAA
CAACAGATAAAACGAAAGGCCCAGTCTTCCGACTGAGCCTTTCGTTTTATTTGATGCCTGGCAGTTCCCT
ACTCTCGCGTTAACGCTAGCATGGATGTTTTCCCAGTCACGACGTTGTAAAACGACGGCCAGTCTTAAGC
TCGGGCCCCAAATAATGATTTTATTTTGACTGATAGTGACCTGTTCGTTGCAACAAATTGATGAGCAATG
CTTTTTTATAATGCCAACTTTGTACAAAAAAGCAGGCTCCGAATTCGCCCTTGGACTAGTCATATGGGTA
CCATGCAAGCAATCAAATGTGTCGTCGTTGGTGACGGAGCCGTCGGTAAGACGTGTCTCCTGCTATCGTA
CACTACAAACGCTTTTCCCGGAGAATATATTCTAACGGTATTCGACACCTACTCAACAAATGTGATGGTC
GACGGAAGGCCAATAAATCTCAGCCTATGGGACACAGCTGGACAGGACGATTACGATCAATTCCGCCACC
TGTCATTTCCACAAACAGACGTATTCCTCGTATGCTTTGCACTGAATAATCCAGCAAGTTTTGAGAATGT
TCGTGCAAAATGGTATCCAGAAGTATCACATCATTGCCCAAATACACCGATTATTTTGGTTGGAACTAAA
GCTGATTTACGCGAGGATCGAGATACTATTGAACGGCTCCGTGAACGTCGGCTCCAACCAGTGAGCCACA
CCCAGGGTTACGTGATGGCAAAGGAAATCAAGGCGGTCAAGTACCTGGAATGCTCGGCGCTTACCCAAAT
TGGATTGAAACAAGTTTTCGATGAGGCAATTCGTACTGGGCTCACCCCGCCACAAACACCACAAACGAGA
GCCAAAAAGAGCAATTGCACGGTGGGTACCAGTGGTTCCGGAGGATCTGGAGGATCTGGTATGGTGAGCA
AGGGCGAGGAGCTGTTCACCGGGGTGGTGCCCATCCTGGTCGAGCTGGACGGCGACGTAAACGGCCACAA
GTTCAGCGTGTCCGGCGAGGGCGAGGGCGATGCCACCTACGGCAAGCTGACCCTGAAGTTCATCTGCACC
ACCGGCAAGCTGCCCGTGCCCTGGCCCACCCTCGTGACCACCCTGACCTACGGCGTGCAGTGCTTCAGCC
GCTACCCCGACCACATGAAGCAGCACGACTTCTTCAAGTCCGCCATGCCCGAAGGCTACGTCCAGGAGCG
CACCATCTTCTTCAAGGACGACGGCAACTACAAGACCCGCGCCGAGGTGAAGTTCGAGGGCGACACCCTG
GTGAACCGCATCGAGCTGAAGGGCATCGACTTCAAGGAGGACGGCAACATCCTGGGGCACAAGCTGGAGT
ACAACTACAACAGCCACAACGTCTATATCATGGCCGACAAGCAGAAGAACGGCATCAAGGTGAACTTCAA
GATCCGCCACAACATCGAGGACGGCAGCGTGCAGCTCGCCGACCACTACCAGCAGAACACCCCCATCGGC
GACGGCCCCGTGCTGCTGTCCGACAACCACTACCTGAGCACCCAGTCCAAGCTGAGCAAAGACCCCAACG
AGAAGCGCGATCACATGGTCCTGCTGGAGTTCGTGACCGCCGCCGGGATCACTCTCGGCATGGACGAGCT
GTACAAGTAGCATATGGCGGCCGCGGAAGGGCGAATTCGACCCAGCTTTCTTGTACAAAGTTGGCATTAT
AAAAAATAATTGCTCATCAATTTGTTGCAACGAACAGGTCACTATCAGTCAAAATAAAATCATTATTTGC
CATCCAGCTGATATCCCCTATAGTGAGTCGTATTACATGGTCATAGCTGTTTCCTGGCAGCTCTGGCCCG
TGTCTCAAAATCTCTGATGTTACATTGCACAAGATAAAAATATATCATCATGCCTCCTCTAGACCAGCCA
GGACAGAAATGCCTCGACTTCGCTGCTACCCAAGGTTGCCGGGTGACGCACACCGTGGAAACGGATGAAG
GCACGAACCCAGTGGACATAAGCCTGTTCGGTTCGTAAGCTGTAATGCAAGTAGCGTATGCGCTCACGCA
ACTGGTCCAGAACCTTGACCGAACGCAGCGGTGGTAACGGCGCAGTGGCGGTTTTCATGGCTTGTTATGA
CTGTTTTTTTGGGGTACAGTCTATGCCTCGGGCATCCAAGCAGCAAGCGCGTTACGCCGTGGGTCGATGT
TTGATGTTATGGAGCAGCAACGATGTTACGCAGCAGGGCAGTCGCCCTAAAACAAAGTTAAACATTATGA
GGGAAGCGGTGATCGCCGAAGTATCGACTCAACTATCAGAGGTAGTTGGCGTCATCGAGCGCCATCTCGA
ACCGACGTTGCTGGCCGTACATTTGTACGGCTCCGCAGTGGATGGCGGCCTGAAGCCACACAGTGATATT
GATTTGCTGGTTACGGTGACCGTAAGGCTTGATGAAACAACGCGGCGAGCTTTGATCAACGACCTTTTGG
AAACTTCGGCTTCCCCTGGAGAGAGCGAGATTCTCCGCGCTGTAGAAGTCACCATTGTTGTGCACGACGA
CATCATTCCGTGGCGTTATCCAGCTAAGCGCGAACTGCAATTTGGAGAATGGCAGCGCAATGACATTCTT
GCAGGTATCTTCGAGCCAGCCACGATCGACATTGATCTGGCTATCTTGCTGACAAAAGCAAGAGAACATA
GCGTTGCCTTGGTAGGTCCAGCGGCGGAGGAACTCTTTGATCCGGTTCCTGAACAGGATCTATTTGAGGC
GCTAAATGAAACCTTAACGCTATGGAACTCGCCGCCCGACTGGGCTGGCGATGAGCGAAATGTAGTGCTT
ACGTTGTCCCGCATTTGGTACAGCGCAGTAACCGGCAAAATCGCGCCGAAGGATGTCGCTGCCGACTGGG
CAATGGAGCGCCTGCCGGCCCAGTATCAGCCCGTCATACTTGAAGCTAGACAGGCTTATCTTGGACAAGA
AGAAGATCGCTTGGCCTCGCGCGCAGATCAGTTGGAAGAATTTGTCCACTACGTGAAAGGCGAGATCACC
AAGGTAGTCGGCAAATAACCCTCGAGCCACCCATGACCAAAATCCCTTAACGTGAGTTACGCGTCGTTCC
ACTGAGCGTCAGACCCCGTAGAAAAGATCAAAGGATCTTCTTGAGATCCTTTTTTTCTGCGCGTAATCTG
CTGCTTGCAAACAAAAAAACCACCGCTACCAGCGGTGGTTTGTTTGCCGGATCAAGAGCTACCAACTCTT
TTTCCGAAGGTAACTGGCTTCAGCAGAGCGCAGATACCAAATACTGTTCTTCTAGTGTAGCCGTAGTTAG
GCCACCACTTCAAGAACTCTGTAGCACCGCCTACATACCTCGCTCTGCTAATCCTGTTACCAGTGGCTGC
TGCCAGTGGCGATAAGTCGTGTCTTACCGGGTTGGACTCAAGACGATAGTTACCGGATAAGGCGCAGCGG
TCGGGCTGAACGGGGGGTTCGTGCACACAGCCCAGCTTGGAGCGAACGACCTACACCGAACTGAGATACC
TACAGCGTGAGCTATGAGAAAGCGCCACGCTTCCCGAAGGGAGAAAGGCGGACAGGTATCCGGTAAGCGG
CAGGGTCGGAACAGGAGAGCGCACGAGGGAGCTTCCAGGGGGAAACGCCTGGTATCTTTATAGTCCTGTC
GGGTTTCGCCACCTCTGACTTGAGCGTCGATTTTTGTGATGCTCGTCAGGGGGGCGGAGCCTATGGAAAA
ACGCCAGCAACGCGGCCTTTTTACGGTTCCTGGCCTTTTGCTGGCCTTTTGCTCACATGTT
