Features (pLannotate 1.2.2; 13 found; start..end, strand, type, name):
    121..213     +  CDS            lacI (fragment): lac repressor; lacI; The lac repressor binds to the lac operator to inhibit transcription in E. coli. This inhibition can be relieved by adding lactose or isopropyl-β-D-thiogalactopyranoside (IPTG).
    268..295     -  terminator     rrnB T2 terminator: transcription terminator T2 from the E. coli rrnB gene
    427..470     +  terminator     rrnB T1 terminator: Escherichia coli rrnB; transcription terminator T1 from the E. coli rrnB gene
    517..553     -  CDS            lacZα (fragment): LacZα fragment of β-galactosidase; lacZ fragment
    569..668     +  protein_bind   attL1: mutant version of attL; recombination site for the Gateway® LR reaction LR Clonase™
    703..1281    +  CDS            ced-10: RAC1_CAEEL - Also known as rac-1 From Caenorhabditis elegans.
   1321..2037    +  CDS            mEGFP: mEGFP is a basic (constitutively fluorescent) green fluorescent protein published in 2002, derived from Aequorea victoria. It has moderate acid sensitivity.
   2070..2169    -  protein_bind   attL2: mutant version of attL; recombination site for the Gateway® LR reaction LR Clonase™
   2187..2205    -  promoter       T7 promoter: promoter for bacteriophage T7 RNA polymerase
   2395..2418    +  promoter       Pc promoter (fragment): intI1 (promoter lies within the coding sequence); class 1 integron promoter
   2594..2650    +  CDS            GmR (fragment): gentamycin acetyltransferase; aacC1; confers resistance to gentamycin
   2657..3448    +  CDS            SmR: aminoglycoside adenylyltransferase (Murphy, 1985); aadA; confers resistance to spectinomycin and streptomycin
   3541..4129    +  rep_origin     ori: high-copy-number ColE1/pMB1/pBR322/pUC origin of replication
>Addgene plasmid #245773 | pSJC317 | analyzer sequence | sequence record 483119
CTTTCCTGCGTTATCCCCTGATTCTGTGGATAACCGTATTACCGCCTTTGAGTGAGCTGATACCGCTCGC
CGCAGCCGAACGACCGAGCGCAGCGAGTCAGTGAGCGAGGAAGCGGAAGAGCGCCCAATACGCAAACCGC
CTCTCCCCGCGCGTTGGCCGATTCATTAATGCAGCTGGCACGACAGGTTTCCCGACTGGAAAGCGGGCAG
TGAGCGCAACGCAATTAATACGCGTACCGCTAGCCAGGAAGAGTTTGTAGAAACGCAAAAAGGCCATCCG
TCAGGATGGCCTTCTGCTTAGTTTGATGCCTGGCAGTTTATGGCGGGCGTCCTGCCCGCCACCCTCCGGG
CCGTTGCTTCACAACGTTCAAATCCGCTCCCGGCGGATTTGTCCTACTCAGGAGAGCGTTCACCGACAAA
CAACAGATAAAACGAAAGGCCCAGTCTTCCGACTGAGCCTTTCGTTTTATTTGATGCCTGGCAGTTCCCT
ACTCTCGCGTTAACGCTAGCATGGATGTTTTCCCAGTCACGACGTTGTAAAACGACGGCCAGTCTTAAGC
TCGGGCCCCAAATAATGATTTTATTTTGACTGATAGTGACCTGTTCGTTGCAACAAATTGATGAGCAATG
CTTTTTTATAATGCCAACTTTGTACAAAAAAGCAGGCTCCGAATTCGCCCTTGGACTAGTCATATGGGTA
CCATGCAAGCAATCAAATGTGTCGTCGTTGGTGACGGAGCCGTCGGTAAGACGTGTCTCCTGCTATCGTA
CACTACAAACGCTTTTCCCGGAGAATATATTCTAACGGTATTCGACACCTACTCAACAAATGTGATGGTC
GACGGAAGGCCAATAAATCTCAGCCTATGGGACACAGCTGGACAGGACGATTACGATCAATTCCGCCACC
TGTCATTTCCACAAACAGACGTATTCCTCGTATGCTTTGCACTGAATAATCCAGCAAGTTTTGAGAATGT
TCGTGCAAAATGGTATCCAGAAGTATCACATCATTGCCCAAATACACCGATTATTTTGGTTGGAACTAAA
GCTGATTTACGCGAGGATCGAGATACTATTGAACGGCTCCGTGAACGTCGGCTCCAACCAGTGAGCCACA
CCCAGGGTTACGTGATGGCAAAGGAAATCAAGGCGGTCAAGTACCTGGAATGCTCGGCGCTTACCCAAAT
TGGATTGAAACAAGTTTTCGATGAGGCAATTCGTACTGGGCTCACCCCGCCACAAACACCACAAACGAGA
GCCAAAAAGAGCAATTGCACGGTGGGTACCAGTGGTTCCGGAGGATCTGGAGGATCTGGTATGGTGAGCA
AGGGCGAGGAGCTGTTCACCGGGGTGGTGCCCATCCTGGTCGAGCTGGACGGCGACGTAAACGGCCACAA
GTTCAGCGTGTCCGGCGAGGGCGAGGGCGATGCCACCTACGGCAAGCTGACCCTGAAGTTCATCTGCACC
ACCGGCAAGCTGCCCGTGCCCTGGCCCACCCTCGTGACCACCCTGACCTACGGCGTGCAGTGCTTCAGCC
GCTACCCCGACCACATGAAGCAGCACGACTTCTTCAAGTCCGCCATGCCCGAAGGCTACGTCCAGGAGCG
CACCATCTTCTTCAAGGACGACGGCAACTACAAGACCCGCGCCGAGGTGAAGTTCGAGGGCGACACCCTG
GTGAACCGCATCGAGCTGAAGGGCATCGACTTCAAGGAGGACGGCAACATCCTGGGGCACAAGCTGGAGT
ACAACTACAACAGCCACAACGTCTATATCATGGCCGACAAGCAGAAGAACGGCATCAAGGTGAACTTCAA
GATCCGCCACAACATCGAGGACGGCAGCGTGCAGCTCGCCGACCACTACCAGCAGAACACCCCCATCGGC
GACGGCCCCGTGCTGCTGCCCGACAACCACTACCTGAGCACCCAGTCCAAGCTGAGCAAAGACCCCAACG
AGAAGCGCGATCACATGGTCCTGCTGGAGTTCGTGACCGCCGCCGGGATCACTCTCGGCATGGACGAGCT
GTACAAGTAGCATATGGCGGCCGCGGAAGGGCGAATTCGACCCAGCTTTCTTGTACAAAGTTGGCATTAT
AAAAAATAATTGCTCATCAATTTGTTGCAACGAACAGGTCACTATCAGTCAAAATAAAATCATTATTTGC
CATCCAGCTGATATCCCCTATAGTGAGTCGTATTACATGGTCATAGCTGTTTCCTGGCAGCTCTGGCCCG
TGTCTCAAAATCTCTGATGTTACATTGCACAAGATAAAAATATATCATCATGCCTCCTCTAGACCAGCCA
GGACAGAAATGCCTCGACTTCGCTGCTGCCCAAGGTTGCCGGGTGACGCACACCGTGGAAACGGATGAAG
GCACGAACCCAGTGGACATAAGCCTGTTCGGTTCGTAAGCTGTAATGCAAGTAGCGTATGCGCTCACGCA
ACTGGTCCAGAACCTTGACCGAACGCAGCGGTGGTAACGGCGCAGTGGCGGTTTTCATGGCTTGTTATGA
CTGTTTTTTTGGGGTACAGTCTATGCCTCGGGCATCCAAGCAGCAAGCGCGTTACGCCGTGGGTCGATGT
TTGATGTTATGGAGCAGCAACGATGTTACGCAGCAGGGCAGTCGCCCTAAAACAAAGTTAAACATCATGA
GGGAAGCGGTGATCGCCGAAGTATCGACTCAACTATCAGAGGTAGTTGGCGTCATCGAGCGCCATCTCGA
ACCGACGTTGCTGGCCGTACATTTGTACGGCTCCGCAGTGGATGGCGGCCTGAAGCCACACAGTGATATT
GATTTGCTGGTTACGGTGACCGTAAGGCTTGATGAAACAACGCGGCGAGCTTTGATCAACGACCTTTTGG
AAACTTCGGCTTCCCCTGGAGAGAGCGAGATTCTCCGCGCTGTAGAAGTCACCATTGTTGTGCACGACGA
CATCATTCCGTGGCGTTATCCAGCTAAGCGCGAACTGCAATTTGGAGAATGGCAGCGCAATGACATTCTT
GCAGGTATCTTCGAGCCAGCCACGATCGACATTGATCTGGCTATCTTGCTGACAAAAGCAAGAGAACATA
GCGTTGCCTTGGTAGGTCCAGCGGCGGAGGAACTCTTTGATCCGGTTCCTGAACAGGATCTATTTGAGGC
GCTAAATGAAACCTTAACGCTATGGAACTCGCCGCCCGACTGGGCTGGCGATGAGCGAAATGTAGTGCTT
ACGTTGTCCCGCATTTGGTACAGCGCAGTAACCGGCAAAATCGCGCCGAAGGATGTCGCTGCCGACTGGG
CAATGGAGCGCCTGCCGGCCCAGTATCAGCCCGTCATACTTGAAGCTAGACAGGCTTATCTTGGACAAGA
AGAAGATCGCTTGGCCTCGCGCGCAGATCAGTTGGAAGAATTTGTCCACTACGTGAAAGGCGAGATCACC
AAGGTAGTCGGCAAATAACCCTCGAGCCACCCATGACCAAAATCCCTTAACGTGAGTTACGCGTCGTTCC
ACTGAGCGTCAGACCCCGTAGAAAAGATCAAAGGATCTTCTTGAGATCCTTTTTTTCTGCGCGTAATCTG
CTGCTTGCAAACAAAAAAACCACCGCTACCAGCGGTGGTTTGTTTGCCGGATCAAGAGCTACCAACTCTT
TTTCCGAAGGTAACTGGCTTCAGCAGAGCGCAGATACCAAATACTGTCCTTCTAGTGTAGCCGTAGTTAG
GCCACCACTTCAAGAACTCTGTAGCACCGCCTACATACCTCGCTCTGCTAATCCTGTTACCAGTGGCTGC
TGCCAGTGGCGATAAGTCGTGTCTTACCGGGTTGGACTCAAGACGATAGTTACCGGATAAGGCGCAGCGG
TCGGGCTGAACGGGGGGTTCGTGCACACAGCCCAGCTTGGAGCGAACGACCTACACCGAACTGAGATACC
TACAGCGTGAGCATTGAGAAAGCGCCACGCTTCCCGAAGGGAGAAAGGCGGACAGGTATCCGGTAAGCGG
CAGGGTCGGAACAGGAGAGCGCACGAGGGAGCTTCCAGGGGGAAACGCCTGGTATCTTTATAGTCCTGTC
GGGTTTCGCCACCTCTGACTTGAGCGTCGATTTTTGTGATGCTCGTCAGGGGGGCGGAGCCTATGGAAAA
ACGCCAGCAACGCGGCCTTTTTACGGTTCCTGGCCTTTTGCTGGCCTTTTGCTCACATGTT
